Addgene plasmid #21011: PRRX2-pET
Depositing lab: Corey Largman. Depositing organization: San Francisco VA Health Care System. Publication: Modulation of the human homeobox genes PRX-2 and HOXB13 in scarless fetal wounds. Stelnicki EJ, Arbeit J, Cass DL, Saner C, Harrison M, Largman C. J Invest Dermatol 1998 Jul;111(1):57-63. 10.1046/j.1523-1747.1998.00238.x PubMed 9665387.
Backbone
  Vector backbone: pET28b
  Backbone manufacturer: Novagen
  Backbone size w/o insert (bp): 5369
  Vector type: Bacterial Expression
Growth in bacteria
  Bacterial resistance: Kanamycin, 50 μg/mL
  Growth temperature: 37°C
  Growth strain: DH5alpha
  Copy number: High Copy
Gene/Insert
  Gene/Insert name: PRRX2
  Species: M. musculus (mouse)
  Insert size (bp): 1220
  Mutation: Missing first 3 N-terminal amino acids
  Entrez Gene: Prrx2 (a.k.a. S8, Prx2)
  Tag / fusion protein: His (N terminal on backbone); T7-tag (N terminal on backbone)
  Cloning method: Restriction Enzyme; 5′ cloning site SacI (unknown if destroyed); 3′ cloning site HindIII (unknown if destroyed)
  Sequencing primers: 5′ T7; 3′ T7-terminal
Resource information
  A portion of this plasmid was derived from a plasmid made by: Fritz Meijlink
Terms and licenses: Academic/Nonprofit Terms; Industry Terms: Not Available to Industry
How to cite: PRRX2-pET was a gift from Corey Largman (Addgene plasmid # 21011 ; http://n2t.net/addgene:21011 ; RRID:Addgene_21011)
