[The description below was written by a language model from this plasmid's Addgene catalogue record.]
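Description:
PRRX2-pET is a bacterial expression plasmid built on the Novagen pET28b backbone (about 5.4 kb without insert) and carrying a roughly 1.2 kb insert encoding mouse Prrx2, the paired-related homeobox 2 transcription factor also known as S8 or Prx2. It confers kanamycin resistance, is listed as high copy, and is propagated in a standard cloning strain such as DH5alpha. No feature table accompanies the record, so individual elements are not annotated. As a pET28-series vector, it would be expected to drive the insert from a T7 promoter under lac operator control, with a T7 terminator downstream. This is consistent with the T7 and T7-terminal sequencing primers listed. Expression from such vectors generally requires a host that supplies T7 RNA polymerase, whereas DH5alpha serves only for plasmid maintenance.

The Prrx2 coding sequence was inserted by restriction cloning between the SacI and HindIII sites, though the record does not say whether these sites remain intact. The insert lacks the first three N-terminal amino acids of the native protein. It is fused in frame to two backbone-encoded N-terminal tags: a His tag, which allows purification by immobilised metal affinity chromatography, and a T7-tag epitope, which allows antibody detection. The product is therefore a slightly N-terminally truncated, doubly tagged Prrx2 protein.

The record does not state a specific purpose, but the design suits production and purification of recombinant Prrx2 in E. coli, for example for biochemical assays or as an antigen. The associated publication concerns homeobox gene expression in fetal wound healing. Part of the plasmid was derived from a construct made in another laboratory.
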