>Addgene plasmid #21011 | PRRX2-pET | addgene partial sequence | sequence record 26817 | 21011 with T7
TGNNNNNNTCCCTCTAGAATAATTTTGTTTAACTTTAAGAAGGAGATATACCATGGGCAGCAGCCATCAT
CATCATCATCACAGCAGCGGCCTGGTGCCGCGCGGCAGCCATATGGCTAGCATGACTGGTGGACAGCAAA
TGGGTCGGGATCCGAATTCGAGCTCCACCGCGGTGGCGGCCGCCGCCTTCGCCCTAGACCCGCCAGCGCC
CGGCCCGGGGCCCCCGCCCGCACCCGGCGATTGCGCCCAGGCGCGCAAGAACTTCTCGGTGAGCCACCTC
CTGGACCTGGAGGAGGTGGCGGCTGCTGGGCGCAGGGCTGCGGGGCCCGTTTCGGGGCCCGCCGAGGCGC
GGGAGGGAGCGGCGCGCGAACCGTCCGGGGGCAGCAGCGGCAGCGAGGCGGCGCCGCAGGACGGTGACTG
TCCCAGCCCCGGCCGTGGCACCAAACGAAAGAAGAAGCAGCGCCGGAATCGAACCACATTCAACAGCAGC
CAGCTGCAGGCGCTGGAGCGTGTATTTGAGCGCACACACTACCCTGACGCCTTTGTGCGTGAAGAGCTAG
CTCGCCGTGTCAACCTCAGTGAGGCACGTGTCCAAGTCTGGTTCCAGAACCGCCGTGCCAAGTTTTCNCC
GGAATGAACGTGCCATGCTGGCTACCCGCTCTGCCTCGTTGCTCAAGTCTTATGGCCAGGAGGCGGCCAT
TGTAGAACANGCGGGTGNCCCCCCCAACCTACCACNATGAGCNNNANATTATCGTATCCTGNCAGCATCC
NNCCCCCTACAGCTCCGNGNCCTCCCTATANCCCCCGGAGGTTCAAGTTCCTNNCNAACTTCTNNNNNNN
C
